>Addgene plasmid #35511 | pAAV-CaMKIIa-hChR2(E123T/T159C)-EYFP | depositor full sequence | sequence record 43454 | pAAV-CaMKIIa-hChR2(E123T/T159C)-EYFP sequence 7046 bps
CCTGCAGGCAGCTGCGCGCTCGCTCGCTCACTGAGGCCGCCCGGGCAAAGCCCGGGCGTCGGGCGACCTT
TGGTCGCCCGGCCTCAGTGAGCGAGCGAGCGCGCAGAGAGGGAGTGGCCAACTCCATCACTAGGGGTTCC
TGCGGCCGCACGCGTTTAACATTATGGCCTTAGGTCACTTCATCTCCATGGGGTTCTTCTTCTGATTTTC
TAGAAAATGAGATGGGGGTGCAGAGAGCTTCCTCAGTGACCTGCCCAGGGTCACATCAGAAATGTCAGAG
CTAGAACTTGAACTCAGATTACTAATCTTAAATTCCATGCCTTGGGGGCATGCAAGTACGATATACAGAA
GGAGTGAACTCATTAGGGCAGATGACCAATGAGTTTAGGAAAGAAGAGTCCAGGGCAGGGTACATCTACA
CCACCCGCCCAGCCCTGGGTGAGTCCAGCCACGTTCACCTCATTATAGTTGCCTCTCTCCAGTCCTACCT
TGACGGGAAGCACAAGCAGAAACTGGGACAGGAGCCCCAGGAGACCAAATCTTCATGGTCCCTCTGGGAG
GATGGGTGGGGAGAGCTGTGGCAGAGGCCTCAGGAGGGGCCCTGCTGCTCAGTGGTGACAGATAGGGGTG
AGAAAGCAGACAGAGTCATTCCGTCAGCATTCTGGGTCTGTTTGGTACTTCTTCTCACGCTAAGGTGGCG
GTGTGATATGCACAATGGCTAAAAAGCAGGGAGAGCTGGAAAGAAACAAGGACAGAGACAGAGGCCAAGT
CAACCAGACCAATTCCCAGAGGAAGCAAAGAAACCATTACAGAGACTACAAGGGGGAAGGGAAGGAGAGA
TGAATTAGCTTCCCCTGTAAACCTTAGAACCCAGCTGTTGCCAGGGCAACGGGGCAATACCTGTCTCTTC
AGAGGAGATGAAGTTGCCAGGGTAACTACATCCTGTCTTTCTCAAGGACCATCCCAGAATGTGGCACCCA
CTAGCCGTTACCATAGCAACTGCCTCTTTGCCCCACTTAATCCCATCCCGTCTGTTAAAAGGGCCCTATA
GTTGGAGGTGGGGGAGGTAGGAAGAGCGATGATCACTTGTGGACTAAGTTTGTTCGCATCCCCTTCTCCA
ACCCCCTCAGTACATCACCCTGGGGGAACAGGGTCCACTTGCTCCTGGGCCCACACAGTCCTGCAGTATT
GTGTATATAAGGCCAGGGCAAAGAGGAGCAGGTTTTAAAGTGAAAGGCAGGCAGGTGTTGGGGAGGCAGT
TACCGGGGCAACGGGAACAGGGCGTTTCGGAGGTGGTTGCCATGGGGACCTGGATGCTGACGAAGGCTCG
CGAGGCTGTGAGCAGCCACAGTGCCCTGCTCAGAAGCCCCAAGCTCGTCAGTCAAGCCGGTTCTCCGTTT
GCACTCAGGAGCACGGGCAGGCGAGTGGCCCCTAGTTCTGGGGGCAGCTCTAGAGCGGTACCGGATCCCC
GGGTACCGGTGCCACCATGGACTATGGCGGCGCTTTGTCTGCCGTCGGACGCGAACTTTTGTTCGTTACT
AATCCTGTGGTGGTGAACGGGTCCGTCCTGGTCCCTGAGGATCAATGTTACTGTGCCGGATGGATTGAAT
CTCGCGGCACGAACGGCGCTCAGACCGCGTCAAATGTCCTGCAGTGGCTTGCAGCAGGATTCAGCATTTT
GCTGCTGATGTTCTATGCCTACCAAACCTGGAAATCTACATGCGGCTGGGAGGAGATCTATGTGTGCGCC
ATTGAAATGGTTAAGGTGATTCTCGAGTTCTTTTTTGAGTTTAAGAATCCCTCTATGCTCTACCTTGCCA
CAGGACACCGGGTGCAGTGGCTGCGCTATGCAACCTGGCTGCTCACTTGTCCTGTCATCCTTATCCACCT
GAGCAACCTCACCGGCCTGAGCAACGACTACAGCAGGAGAACCATGGGACTCCTTGTCTCAGACATCGGG
TGTATCGTGTGGGGGGCTACCAGCGCCATGGCAACCGGCTATGTTAAAGTCATCTTCTTTTGTCTTGGAT
TGTGCTATGGCGCGAACACATTTTTTCACGCCGCCAAAGCATATATCGAGGGTTATCATACTGTGCCAAA
GGGTCGGTGCCGCCAGGTCGTGACCGGCATGGCATGGCTGTTTTTCGTGAGCTGGGGTATGTTCCCAATT
CTCTTCATTTTGGGGCCCGAAGGTTTTGGCGTCCTGAGCGTCTATGGCTCCACCGTAGGTCACACGATTA
TTGATCTGATGAGTAAAAATTGTTGGGGGTTGTTGGGACACTACCTGCGCGTCCTGATCCACGAGCACAT
ATTGATTCACGGAGATATCCGCAAAACCACCAAACTGAACATCGGCGGAACGGAGATCGAGGTCGAGACT
CTCGTCGAAGACGAAGCCGAGGCCGGAGCCGTGCCAGCGGCCGCCACCATGGTGAGCAAGGGCGAGGAGC
TGTTCACCGGGGTGGTGCCCATCCTGGTCGAGCTGGACGGCGACGTAAACGGCCACAAGTTCAGCGTGTC
CGGCGAGGGCGAGGGCGATGCCACCTACGGCAAGCTGACCCTGAAGTTCATCTGCACCACCGGCAAGCTG
CCCGTGCCCTGGCCCACCCTCGTGACCACCTTCGGCTACGGCCTGCAGTGCTTCGCCCGCTACCCCGACC
ACATGAAGCAGCACGACTTCTTCAAGTCCGCCATGCCCGAAGGCTACGTCCAGGAGCGCACCATCTTCTT
CAAGGACGACGGCAACTACAAGACCCGCGCCGAGGTGAAGTTCGAGGGCGACACCCTGGTGAACCGCATC
GAGCTGAAGGGCATCGACTTCAAGGAGGACGGCAACATCCTGGGGCACAAGCTGGAGTACAACTACAACA
GCCACAACGTCTATATCATGGCCGACAAGCAGAAGAACGGCATCAAGGTGAACTTCAAGATCCGCCACAA
CATCGAGGACGGCAGCGTGCAGCTCGCCGACCACTACCAGCAGAACACCCCCATCGGCGACGGCCCCGTG
CTGCTGCCCGACAACCACTACCTGAGCTACCAGTCCGCCCTGAGCAAAGACCCCAACGAGAAGCGCGATC
ACATGGTCCTGCTGGAGTTCGTGACCGCCGCCGGGATCACTCTCGGCATGGACGAGCTGTACAAGTAAGA
ATTCGATATCAAGCTTATCGATAATCAACCTCTGGATTACAAAATTTGTGAAAGATTGACTGGTATTCTT
AACTATGTTGCTCCTTTTACGCTATGTGGATACGCTGCTTTAATGCCTTTGTATCATGCTATTGCTTCCC
GTATGGCTTTCATTTTCTCCTCCTTGTATAAATCCTGGTTGCTGTCTCTTTATGAGGAGTTGTGGCCCGT
TGTCAGGCAACGTGGCGTGGTGTGCACTGTGTTTGCTGACGCAACCCCCACTGGTTGGGGCATTGCCACC
ACCTGTCAGCTCCTTTCCGGGACTTTCGCTTTCCCCCTCCCTATTGCCACGGCGGAACTCATCGCCGCCT
GCCTTGCCCGCTGCTGGACAGGGGCTCGGCTGTTGGGCACTGACAATTCCGTGGTGTTGTCGGGGAAATC
ATCGTCCTTTCCTTGGCTGCTCGCCTGTGTTGCCACCTGGATTCTGCGCGGGACGTCCTTCTGCTACGTC
CCTTCGGCCCTCAATCCAGCGGACCTTCCTTCCCGCGGCCTGCTGCCGGCTCTGCGGCCTCTTCCGCGTC
TTCGCCTTCGCCCTCAGACGAGTCGGATCTCCCTTTGGGCCGCCTCCCCGCATCGATACCGAGCGCTGCT
CGAGAGATCTACGGGTGGCATCCCTGTGACCCCTCCCCAGTGCCTCTCCTGGCCCTGGAAGTTGCCACTC
CAGTGCCCACCAGCCTTGTCCTAATAAAATTAAGTTGCATCATTTTGTCTGACTAGGTGTCCTTCTATAA
TATTATGGGGTGGAGGGGGGTGGTATGGAGCAAGGGGCAAGTTGGGAAGACAACCTGTAGGGCCTGCGGG
GTCTATTGGGAACCAAGCTGGAGTGCAGTGGCACAATCTTGGCTCACTGCAATCTCCGCCTCCTGGGTTC
AAGCGATTCTCCTGCCTCAGCCTCCCGAGTTGTTGGGATTCCAGGCATGCATGACCAGGCTCAGCTAATT
TTTGTTTTTTTGGTAGAGACGGGGTTTCACCATATTGGCCAGGCTGGTCTCCAACTCCTAATCTCAGGTG
ATCTACCCACCTTGGCCTCCCAAATTGCTGGGATTACAGGCGTGAACCACTGCTCCCTTCCCTGTCCTTC
TGATTTTGTAGGTAACCACGTGCGGACCGAGCGGCCGCAGGAACCCCTAGTGATGGAGTTGGCCACTCCC
TCTCTGCGCGCTCGCTCGCTCACTGAGGCCGGGCGACCAAAGGTCGCCCGACGCCCGGGCTTTGCCCGGG
CGGCCTCAGTGAGCGAGCGAGCGCGCAGCTGCCTGCAGGGGCGCCTGATGCGGTATTTTCTCCTTACGCA
TCTGTGCGGTATTTCACACCGCATA
[142 nt withheld, positions 4506-4647]
C
[141 nt withheld, positions 4649-4789]
CCTTTGACGTTGGAGTCCACGTTCTTT
[37 nt withheld, positions 4817-4853]
ACCCTATCTCGGGCTATTCTTTTGATTTATAAGGGATTTTGCCGATTTCGGCCTATTGGTTAAAAAATGA
GCTGATTTAACAAAAATTTAACGCGAATTTTAACAAAATATTAACGTTTACAATTTTATGGTGCACTCTC
AGTACAATCTGCTCTGATGCCGCATAGTTAAGCCAGCCCCGACACCCGCCAACACCCGCTGACGCGCCCT
GACGGGCTTGTCTGCTCCCGGCATCCGCTTACAGACAAGCTGTGACCGTCTCCGGGAGCTGCATGTGTCA
GAGGTTTTCACCGTCATCACCGAAACGCGCGAGACGAAAGGGCCTCGTGATACGCCTATTTTTATAGGTT
AATGTCATGATAATAATGGTTTCTTAGACGTCAGGTGGCACTTTTCGGGGAAATGTGCGCGGAACCCCTA
TTTGTTTATTTTTCTAAATACATTCAAATATGTATCCGCTCATGAGACAATAACCCTGATAAATGCTTCA
ATAATATTGAAAAAGGAAGAGTATGAGTATTCAACATTTCCGTGTCGCCCTTATTCCCTTTTTTGCGGCA
TTTTGCCTTCCTGTTTTTGCTCACCCAGAAACGCTGGTGAAAGTAAAAGATGCTGAAGATCAGTTGGGTG
CACGAGTGGGTTACATCGAACTGGATCTCAACAGCGGTAAGATCCTTGAGAGTTTTCGCCCCGAAGAACG
TTTTCCAATGATGAGCACTTTTAAAGTTCTGCTATGTGGCGCGGTATTATCCCGTATTGACGCCGGGCAA
GAGCAACTCGGTCGCCGCATACACTATTCTCAGAATGACTTGGTTGAGTACTCACCAGTCACAGAAAAGC
ATCTTACGGATGGCATGACAGTAAGAGAATTATGCAGTGCTGCCATAACCATGAGTGATAACACTGCGGC
CAACTTACTTCTGACAACGATCGGAGGACCGAAGGAGCTAACCGCTTTTTTGCACAACATGGGGGATCAT
GTAACTCGCCTTGATCGTTGGGAACCGGAGCTGAATGAAGCCATACCAAACGACGAGCGTGACACCACGA
TGCCTGTAGCAATGGCAACAACGTTGCGCAAACTATTAACTGGCGAACTACTTACTCTAGCTTCCCGGCA
ACAATTAATAGACTGGATGGAGGCGGATAAAGTTGCAGGACCACTTCTGCGCTCGGCCCTTCCGGCTGGC
TGGTTTATTGCTGATAAATCTGGAGCCGGTGAGCGTGGGTCTCGCGGTATCATTGCAGCACTGGGGCCAG
ATGGTAAGCCCTCCCGTATCGTAGTTATCTACACGACGGGGAGTCAGGCAACTATGGATGAACGAAATAG
ACAGATCGCTGAGATAGGTGCCTCACTGATTAAGCATTGGTAACTGTCAGACCAAGTTTACTCATATATA
CTTTAGATTGATTTAAAACTTCATTTTTAATTTAAAAGGATCTAGGTGAAGATCCTTTTTGATAATCTCA
TGACCAAAATCCCTTAACGTGAGTTTTCGTTCCACTGAGCGTCAGACCCCGTAGAAAAGATCAAAGGATC
TTCTTGAGATCCTTTTTTTCTGCGCGTAATCTGCTGCTTGCAAACAAAAAAACCACCGCTACCAGCGGTG
GTTTGTTTGCCGGATCAAGAGCTACCAACTCTTTTTCCGAAGGTAACTGGCTTCAGCAGAGCGCAGATAC
CAAATACTGTCCTTCTAGTGTAGCCGTAGTTAGGCCACCACTTCAAGAACTCTGTAGCACCGCCTACATA
CCTCGCTCTGCTAATCCTGTTACCAGTGGCTGCTGCCAGTGGCGATAAGTCGTGTCTTACCGGGTTGGAC
TCAAGACGATAGTTACCGGATAAGGCGCAGCGGTCGGGCTGAACGGGGGGTTCGTGCACACAGCCCAGCT
TGGAGCGAACGACCTACACCGAACTGAGATACCTACAGCGTGAGCTATGAGAAAGCGCCACGCTTCCCGA
AGGGAGAAAGGCGGACAGGTATCCGGTAAGCGGCAGGGTCGGAACAGGAGAGCGCACGAGGGAGCTTCCA
GGGGGAAACGCCTGGTATCTTTATAGTCCTGTCGGGTTTCGCCACCTCTGACTTGAGCGTCGATTTTTGT
GATGCTCGTCAGGGGGGCGGAGCCTATGGAAAAACGCCAGCAACGCGGCCTTTTTACGGTTCCTGGCCTT
TTGCTGGCCTTTTGCTCACATGT
Features (pLannotate 1.2.2; 15 found; start..end, strand, type, name):
      1..141     -  repeat_region  AAV2 ITR: inverted terminal repeat of adeno-associated virus serotype 2 inverted
    160..1448    +  promoter       CaMKII promoter: promoter for the mouse calcium/calmodulin-dependent kinase II α subunit
   1487..2413    +  CDS            ChR2(H134R): H134R mutant of an N-terminal fragment of channelrhodopsin-2 from the alga Chlamydomonas reinhardtii (Nagel et al., 2005) blue light-activated cation channel
   2429..3148    +  CDS            EYFP: enhanced YFP mammalian codon-optimized
   3149..3173    +  misc_feature   MCS (fragment): pBluescript multiple cloning site
   3173..3761    +  misc_feature   WPRE: woodchuck hepatitis virus posttranscriptional regulatory element
   3793..4269    +  polyA_signal   hGH poly(A) signal: human growth hormone polyadenylation signal
   4309..4449    +  repeat_region  AAV2 ITR: inverted terminal repeat of adeno-associated virus serotype 2 inverted
   4454..4505    -  misc_feature   bom (fragment): basis of mobility region from pBR322
   4524..4904    +  rep_origin     M13 ori (sequence partly withheld): M13 bacteriophage origin of replication; arrow indicates direction of (+) strand synthesis
   4980..5029    -  misc_feature   bom (fragment): basis of mobility region from pBR322
   5131..5166    -  CDS            rop (fragment): Rop protein, which maintains plasmids at low copy number; rop
   5261..5365    +  promoter       AmpR promoter: bla
   5366..6226    +  CDS            AmpR: β-lactamase; bla; confers resistance to ampicillin, carbenicillin, and related antibiotics
   6397..6985    +  rep_origin     ori: high-copy-number ColE1/pMB1/pBR322/pUC origin of replication
