[The description below was written by a language model from this plasmid's Addgene catalogue record, the feature table of its GenBank file and pLannotate feature annotations shown in this document.]
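Description:
pAAV-CaMKIIa-hChR2(E123T/T159C)-EYFP is an adeno-associated virus transfer plasmid of about 7 kb for mammalian expression of a fast channelrhodopsin variant. Two AAV2 inverted terminal repeats flank the expression cassette, so that when replication and capsid functions are supplied in trans, the sequence between them is packaged into recombinant AAV particles. The plasmid backbone outside the ITRs carries a high-copy ColE1/pUC-type origin, an M13 phage origin, and a β-lactamase gene with its own promoter for ampicillin selection in E. coli. The short bom and rop fragments annotated there appear to be pBR322-derived remnants.

Within the ITRs, the mouse CaMKIIα promoter, commonly used to bias expression toward excitatory neurons, drives a humanized channelrhodopsin-2 fragment from Chlamydomonas reinhardtii fused at its C terminus to EYFP, which allows expressing cells to be seen by fluorescence. According to the catalogue entry the opsin carries the E123T and T159C substitutions. The automated annotation labels this coding region as ChR2(H134R), which most likely reflects the closest match in the reference database rather than the actual mutation set, and the table does not resolve individual residues. Downstream, a WPRE enhances transcript stability and expression, and the human growth hormone polyadenylation signal terminates the message. The opsin-EYFP insert was cloned between BamHI and EcoRI sites, both of which are retained.

The stated purpose is ultrafast optogenetic control: light-driven depolarization of transduced cells under the CaMKIIα promoter. The two short GenBank records held for this plasmid cover only small parts of the sequence, and their only annotation is a Kozak translation-initiation consensus.
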