Addgene plasmid #35511: pAAV-CaMKIIa-hChR2(E123T/T159C)-EYFP
Purpose: AAV expression of CaMKIIa-driven hChR2 variant for ultrafast optogenetic control.
Depositing lab: Karl Deisseroth. Depositing organization: Stanford University. Publication: Principles for applying optogenetic tools derived from direct comparative analysis of microbial opsins. Mattis J, Tye KM, Ferenczi EA, Ramakrishnan C, O'Shea DJ, Prakash R, Gunaydin LA, Hyun M, Fenno LE, Gradinaru V, Yizhar O, Deisseroth K. Nat Methods. 2011 Dec 18;9(2):159-72. doi: 10.1038/nmeth.1808. PubMed 22179551.
Backbone
  Vector backbone: pAAV
  Backbone size w/o insert (bp): 5385
  Modifications to backbone: Addition of a CaMKIIa promoter and a WPRE
  Vector type: Mammalian Expression, AAV
Growth in bacteria
  Bacterial resistance: Ampicillin, 100 μg/mL
  Growth temperature: 37°C
  Growth strain: Stbl3
  Copy number: High Copy
Gene/Insert
  Gene/Insert name: hChR2
  Species: Chlamydomonas reinhardtii
  Insert size (bp): 1661
  Mutation: E123T and T159C
  Promoter: CaMKIIa
  Tag / fusion protein: EYFP (C terminal on insert)
  Cloning method: Restriction Enzyme; 5′ cloning site BamHI (not destroyed); 3′ cloning site EcoRI (not destroyed)
  Sequencing primers: 5′ AGTCCTGCAGTATTGTGTAT; 3′ GCAATAGCATGATACAAAGG
Terms and licenses: Academic/Nonprofit Terms; Industry Terms: Not Available to Industry
How to cite: pAAV-CaMKIIa-hChR2(E123T/T159C)-EYFP was a gift from Karl Deisseroth (Addgene plasmid # 35511 ; http://n2t.net/addgene:35511 ; RRID:Addgene_35511)
