LOCUS       Exported 133 bp ds-DNA linear SYN 31-MAY-2021
DEFINITION  AAV expression of CaMKIIa-driven hChR2 variant for ultrafast
            optogenetic control..
ACCESSION   .
VERSION     .
KEYWORDS    pAAV-CaMKIIa-hChR2(E123T/T159C)-EYFP
SOURCE      synthetic DNA construct
  ORGANISM  synthetic DNA construct
REFERENCE   1 (bases 1 to 133)
  AUTHORS   Mattis J, Tye KM, Ferenczi EA, Ramakrishnan C, O'Shea DJ, Prakash R,
            Gunaydin LA, Hyun M, Fenno LE, Gradinaru V, Yizhar O, Deisseroth K
  TITLE     Principles for applying optogenetic tools derived from direct
            comparative analysis of microbial opsins.
  JOURNAL   Nat Methods. 2011 Dec 18;9(2):159-72. doi: 10.1038/nmeth.1808.
  PUBMED    22179551
REFERENCE   2 (bases 1 to 133)
  AUTHORS   .
  TITLE     Direct Submission
  JOURNAL   Exported May 31, 2021 from SnapGene Server 1.1.58
            http://www.snapgene.com
FEATURES             Location/Qualifiers
     source          1..133
                     /organism="synthetic DNA construct"
                     /mol_type="other DNA"
ORIGIN
        1 agcgtcgatt tttgtgatgc tcgtcagggg ggcggagcct atggaaaaac gccagcaacg
       61 cggccttttt acggttcctg gccttttgct ggccttttgc tcacatgtcc tgcaggcagc
      121 tgcgcgctcg ctc
//
