LOCUS       Exported 810 bp ds-DNA linear SYN 31-MAY-2021
DEFINITION  AAV expression of CaMKIIa-driven hChR2 variant for ultrafast
            optogenetic control..
ACCESSION   .
VERSION     .
KEYWORDS    pAAV-CaMKIIa-hChR2(E123T/T159C)-EYFP
SOURCE      synthetic DNA construct
  ORGANISM  synthetic DNA construct
REFERENCE   1 (bases 1 to 810)
  AUTHORS   Mattis J, Tye KM, Ferenczi EA, Ramakrishnan C, O'Shea DJ, Prakash R,
            Gunaydin LA, Hyun M, Fenno LE, Gradinaru V, Yizhar O, Deisseroth K
  TITLE     Principles for applying optogenetic tools derived from direct
            comparative analysis of microbial opsins.
  JOURNAL   Nat Methods. 2011 Dec 18;9(2):159-72. doi: 10.1038/nmeth.1808.
  PUBMED    22179551
REFERENCE   2 (bases 1 to 810)
  AUTHORS   .
  TITLE     Direct Submission
  JOURNAL   Exported May 31, 2021 from SnapGene Server 1.1.58
            http://www.snapgene.com
FEATURES             Location/Qualifiers
     source          1..810
                     /organism="synthetic DNA construct"
                     /mol_type="other DNA"
     regulatory      225..234
                     /regulatory_class="other"
                     /note="vertebrate consensus sequence for strong initiation
                     of translation (Kozak, 1987)"
ORIGIN
        1 cagttaccgg ggcaacggga acagggcgtt tcggaggtgg ttgccatggg gacctggatg
       61 ctgacgaagg ctcgcgaggc tgtgagcagc cacagtgccc tgctcagaag ccccaagctc
      121 gtcagtcaag ccggttctcc gtttgcactc aggagcacgg gcaggcgagt ggcccctagt
      181 tctgggggca gctctagagc ggtaccggat ccccgggtac cggtgccacc atggactatg
      241 gcggcgcttt gtctgccgtc ggacgcgaac ttttgttcgt tactaatcct gtggtggtga
      301 acgggtccgt cctggtccct gaggatcaat gttactgtgc cggatggatt gaatctcgcg
      361 gcacgaacgg cgctcagacc gcgtcaaatg tcctgcagtg gcttgcagca ggattcagca
      421 ttttgctgct gatgttctat gcctaccaaa cctggaaatc tacatgcggc tgggaggaga
      481 tctatgtgtg cgccattgaa atggttaagg tgattctcga gttctttttt gagtttaaga
      541 atccctctat gctctacctt gccacaggac accgggtgca gtggctgcgc tatgcaacct
      601 ggctgctcac ttgtcctgtc atccttatcc acctgagcaa cctcaccggc ctgagcaacg
      661 actacagcag gagaaccatg ggactccttg tctcagacat cgggtgtatc gtgtgggggg
      721 ctaccagcgc catggcaacc ggctatgtta aagtcatctt cttttgtctt ggattgtgct
      781 atggcgcgaa cacatttttt cacgccgcca
//
