>Addgene plasmid #35511 | pAAV-CaMKIIa-hChR2(E123T/T159C)-EYFP | addgene partial sequence | sequence record 46157 | WPRE-R 5'-CATAGCGTAAAAGGAGCAACA-3'
ACAAATTTTGTAATCCAGAGGTTGATTATCGATAAGCTTGATATCGAATTCTTACTTGTACAGCTCGTCC
ATGCCGAGAGTGATCCCGGCGGCGGTCACGAACTCCAGCAGGACCATGTGATCGCGCTTCTCGTTGGGGT
CTTTGCTCAGGGCGGACTGGTAGCTCAGGTAGTGGTTGTCGGGCAGCAGCACGGGGCCGTCGCCGATGGG
GGTGTTCTGCTGGTAGTGGTCGGCGAGCTGCACGCTGCCGTCCTCGATGTTGTGGCGGATCTTGAAGTTC
ACCTTGATGCCGTTCTTCTGCTTGTCGGCCATGATATAGACGTTGTGGCTGTTGTAGTTGTACTCCAGCT
TGTGCCCCAGGATGTTGCCGTCCTCCTTGAAGTCGATGCCCTTCAGCTCGATGCGGTTCACCAGGGTGTC
GCCCTCGAACTTCACCTCGGCGCGGGTCTTGTAGTTGCCGTCGTCCTTGAAGAAGATGGTGCGCTCCTGG
ACGTAGCCTTCGGGCATGGCGGACTTGAAGAAGTCGTGCTGCTTCATGTGGTCGGGGTAGCGGGCGAAGC
ACTGCAGGCCGTAGCCGAAGGTGGTCACGAGGGTGGGCCAGGGCACGGGCAGCTTGCCGGTGGTGCAGAT
GAACTTCAGGGTCAGCTTGCCGTAGGTGGCATCGCCCTCGCCCTCGCCGGACACGCTGAACTTGTGGCCG
TTTACGTCGCCGTCCAGCTCGACCAGGATGGGCACCACCCCGGTGAACAGCTCCTCGCCCTTGCTCACCA
TGGTGGCGGCCGCTGGCACGGCTCCGGCCTCGGCTTCGTCTTCGACGAGAGTCTCGACCTCGATCTCCGT
TCCGCCGATGTTCAGTTTGGTGGTTTTGCGGATATCTCCGTGAATCAATA
